Addgene plasmid #107717: pN3-3xFlag-Control
Purpose: (Empty Backbone) Control expression plasmid for 3xFLAG-tagged pN3-contructs
Depositing lab: Guntram Suske. Depositing organization: Philipps-Universitaet Marburg. Publication: MGA, L3MBTL2 and E2F6 determine genomic binding of the non-canonical Polycomb repressive complex PRC1.6. Stielow B, Finkernagel F, Stiewe T, Nist A, Suske G. PLoS Genet. 2018 Jan 30;14(1):e1007193. doi: 10.1371/journal.pgen.1007193. PubMed 29381691.
Backbone
  Vector backbone: pN3
  Backbone manufacturer: Guntram Suske (Addgene plasmid # 24544)
  Backbone size (bp): 3996
  Vector type: Mammalian Expression
  Tag / fusion protein: 3xFlag (N terminal on backbone)
Growth in bacteria
  Bacterial resistance: Kanamycin, 50 μg/mL
  Growth temperature: 37°C
  Growth strain: DH5alpha
  Copy number: High Copy
Gene/Insert
  Gene/Insert name: None
  Tag / fusion protein: 3xFlag (N terminal on backbone)
Terms and licenses: Academic/Nonprofit Terms; Industry Terms: Not Available to Industry
Depositor comments: pN3-3xFlag is a derivative of the pN3-Control vector (Addgene 24544)
How to cite: pN3-3xFlag-Control was a gift from Guntram Suske (Addgene plasmid # 107717 ; http://n2t.net/addgene:107717 ; RRID:Addgene_107717)
