[The description below was written by a language model from this plasmid's Addgene catalogue record and pLannotate feature annotations shown in this document.]
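Description:
pN3-3xFlag-Control is an empty mammalian expression vector of about 4.1 kb, derived from the pN3-Control backbone. It serves as the parental and negative-control plasmid for a series of 3xFLAG-tagged pN3 expression constructs. It is propagated in E. coli as a high-copy plasmid through a ColE1/pUC-type origin and is selected with kanamycin. An f1 phage origin is also present, which in principle allows production of single-stranded DNA. The resistance cassette has a dual-promoter layout. A bacterial bla (AmpR) promoter and the SV40 enhancer/early promoter sit in tandem upstream of the Tn5 NeoR/KanR gene, which is followed by the HSV TK polyadenylation signal. The same gene therefore gives kanamycin resistance in bacteria and G418 resistance in transfected mammalian cells.

The expression unit consists of the human CMV immediate-early enhancer and promoter, a short stretch of multiple cloning site, a 3xFLAG coding segment with its enterokinase cleavage site, a further stretch of cloning sites, and the SV40 poly(A) signal. No gene is inserted. An open reading frame cloned into the sites downstream of the tag would be expressed with an N-terminal 3xFLAG epitope for detection or immunoprecipitation. In its empty form the plasmid is a matched control for transfections with the tagged constructs.

The depositor and sequencing-derived records are the same length and carry the same features, offset by about 50 nt. Short annotated fragments (large T antigen, ble, bGH poly(A), and RSF ori in one record) are most likely backbone remnants or partial sequence matches rather than functional elements.
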