Features (pLannotate 1.2.2; 15 found; start..end, strand, type, name):
     61..364     +  enhancer       CMV enhancer: human cytomegalovirus immediate early enhancer
    365..568     +  promoter       CMV promoter: human cytomegalovirus (CMV) immediate early promoter
    591..615     +  misc_feature   MCS (fragment): multiple cloning site
    623..688     +  CDS            3xFLAG: three tandem FLAG® epitope tags, followed by an enterokinase cleavage site
    689..731     +  misc_feature   MCS (fragment): multiple cloning site
    745..828     +  CDS            large T antigen (fragment): large T antigen from SV40 (simian virus 40)
    851..972     +  polyA_signal   SV40 poly(A) signal: SV40 polyadenylation signal
   1006..1434    -  rep_origin     f1 ori (sequence partly withheld): f1 bacteriophage origin of replication; arrow indicates direction of (+) strand synthesis
   1461..1565    +  promoter       AmpR promoter: bla
   1567..1924    +  promoter       SV40 promoter: SV40 enhancer and early promoter
   1959..2753    +  CDS            NeoR/KanR: aminoglycoside phosphotransferase from Tn5; aph(3')-II (or nptII); confers resistance to neomycin, kanamycin, and G418 (Geneticin®)
   2774..2926    +  CDS            ble (fragment): BLE_KLEPN - Experimental evidence at protein level: Swiss-Prot protein existence level 1. Binding protein with a strong affinity to the bleomycin family of antibiotics. Binds to CL990; an antimitotic-antibiotic compound. From Klebsiella pneumoniae.
   2985..3032    +  polyA_signal   HSV TK poly(A) signal: herpes simplex virus thymidine kinase polyadenylation signal (Cole and Stacy, 1985)
   3123..3139    -  polyA_signal   bGH poly(A) signal (fragment): bovine growth hormone polyadenylation signal
   3361..3949    +  rep_origin     ori: high-copy-number ColE1/pMB1/pBR322/pUC origin of replication
>Addgene plasmid #107717 | pN3-3xFlag-Control | depositor full sequence | sequence record 203158 | Full Sequence
TAGTTATTAATAGTAATCAATTACGGGGTCATTAGTTCATAGCCCATATATGGAGTTCCGCGTTACATAA
CTTACGGTAAATGGCCCGCCTGGCTGACCGCCCAACGACCCCCGCCCATTGACGTCAATAATGACGTATG
TTCCCATAGTAACGCCAATAGGGACTTTCCATTGACGTCAATGGGTGGAGTATTTACGGTAAACTGCCCA
CTTGGCAGTACATCAAGTGTATCATATGCCAAGTACGCCCCCTATTGACGTCAATGACGGTAAATGGCCC
GCCTGGCATTATGCCCAGTACATGACCTTATGGGACTTTCCTACTTGGCAGTACATCTACGTATTAGTCA
TCGCTATTACCATGGTGATGCGGTTTTGGCAGTACATCAATGGGCGTGGATAGCGGTTTGACTCACGGGG
ATTTCCAAGTCTCCACCCCATTGACGTCAATGGGAGTTTGTTTTGGCACCAAAATCAACGGGACTTTCCA
AAATGTCGTAACAACTCCGCCCCATTGACGCAAATGGGCGGTAGGCGTGTACGGTGGGAGGTCTATATAA
GCAGAGCTGGTTTAGTGAACCGTCAGATCCGCTAGCGCTACCGGACTCAGATCTCCACCATGGACTACAA
AGACCATGACGGTGATTATAAAGATCATGACATCGACTACAAGGATGACGATGACAAGAAGCTTCGAATT
CTGCAGTCGACGGTACCGCGGGCCCGGGATCGGCCGCGACTCTAGATCATAATCAGCCATACCACATTTG
TAGAGGTTTTACTTGCTTTAAAAAACCTCCCACACCTCCCCCTGAACCTGAAACATAAAATGAATGCAAT
TGTTGTTGTTAACTTGTTTATTGCAGCTTATAATGGTTACAAATAAAGCAATAGCATCACAAATTTCACA
AATAAAGCATTTTTTTCACTGCATTCTAGTTGTGGTTTGTCCAAACTCATCAATGTATCTTAAGGCGTAA
ATTGTAAGCGTTAATATTTTGTTAAAATTCGCGTTAAATTTTTGTTAAATCAGCTCATTTTTTAACCAAT
AGGCCGAAATCGGCAAAATCCCTTATAAATCAAAAGAATAGACCGAGATAGGGT
[37 nt withheld, positions 1105-1141]
AAAGAACGTGGACTCCAACGTCAAAGG
[49 nt withheld, positions 1169-1217]
T
[91 nt withheld, positions 1219-1309]
G
[124 nt withheld, positions 1311-1434]
CAGGTGGCACTTTTCGGGGAAATGTGCGCGGAACCCCTATTTGTTTATTTTTCTAAATACATTCAAATAT
GTATCCGCTCATGAGACAATAACCCTGATAAATGCTTCAATAATATTGAAAAAGGAAGAGTCCTGAGGCG
GAAAGAACCAGCTGTGGAATGTGTGTCAGTTAGGGTGTGGAAAGTCCCCAGGCTCCCCAGCAGGCAGAAG
TATGCAAAGCATGCATCTCAATTAGTCAGCAACCAGGTGTGGAAAGTCCCCAGGCTCCCCAGCAGGCAGA
AGTATGCAAAGCATGCATCTCAATTAGTCAGCAACCATAGTCCCGCCCCTAACTCCGCCCATCCCGCCCC
TAACTCCGCCCAGTTCCGCCCATTCTCCGCCCCATGGCTGACTAATTTTTTTTATTTATGCAGAGGCCGA
GGCCGCCTCGGCCTCTGAGCTATTCCAGAAGTAGTGAGGAGGCTTTTTTGGAGGCCTAGGCTTTTGCAAA
GATCGATCAAGAGACAGGATGAGGATCGTTTCGCATGATTGAACAAGATGGATTGCACGCAGGTTCTCCG
GCCGCTTGGGTGGAGAGGCTATTCGGCTATGACTGGGCACAACAGACAATCGGCTGCTCTGATGCCGCCG
TGTTCCGGCTGTCAGCGCAGGGGCGCCCGGTTCTTTTTGTCAAGACCGACCTGTCCGGTGCCCTGAATGA
ACTGCAAGACGAGGCAGCGCGGCTATCGTGGCTGGCCACGACGGGCGTTCCTTGCGCAGCTGTGCTCGAC
GTTGTCACTGAAGCGGGAAGGGACTGGCTGCTATTGGGCGAAGTGCCGGGGCAGGATCTCCTGTCATCTC
ACCTTGCTCCTGCCGAGAAAGTATCCATCATGGCTGATGCAATGCGGCGGCTGCATACGCTTGATCCGGC
TACCTGCCCATTCGACCACCAAGCGAAACATCGCATCGAGCGAGCACGTACTCGGATGGAAGCCGGTCTT
GTCGATCAGGATGATCTGGACGAAGAGCATCAGGGGCTCGCGCCAGCCGAACTGTTCGCCAGGCTCAAGG
CGAGCATGCCCGACGGCGAGGATCTCGTCGTGACCCATGGCGATGCCTGCTTGCCGAATATCATGGTGGA
AAATGGCCGCTTTTCTGGATTCATCGACTGTGGCCGGCTGGGTGTGGCGGACCGCTATCAGGACATAGCG
TTGGCTACCCGTGATATTGCTGAAGAGCTTGGCGGCGAATGGGCTGACCGCTTCCTCGTGCTTTACGGTA
TCGCCGCTCCCGATTCGCAGCGCATCGCCTTCTATCGCCTTCTTGACGAGTTCTTCTGAGCGGGACTCTG
GGGTTCGAAATGACCGACCAAGCGACGCCCAACCTGCCATCACGAGATTTCGATTCCACCGCCGCCTTCT
ATGAAAGGTTGGGCTTCGGAATCGTTTTCCGGGACGCCGGCTGGATGATCCTCCAGCGCGGGGATCTCAT
GCTGGAGTTCTTCGCCCACCCTAGGGGGAGGCTAACTGAAACACGGAAGGAGACAATACCGGAAGGAACC
CGCGCTATGACGGCAATAAAAAGACAGAATAAAACGCACGGTGTTGGGTCGTTTGTTCATAAACGCGGGG
TTCGGTCCCAGGGCTGGCACTCTGTCGATACCCCACCGAGACCCCATTGGGGCCAATACGCCCGCGTTTC
TTCCTTTTCCCCACCCCACCCCCCAAGTTCGGGTGAAGGCCCAGGGCTCGCAGCCAACGTCGGGGCGGCA
GGCCCTGCCATAGCCTCAGGTTACTCATATATACTTTAGATTGATTTAAAACTTCATTTTTAATTTAAAA
GGATCTAGGTGAAGATCCTTTTTGATAATCTCATGACCAAAATCCCTTAACGTGAGTTTTCGTTCCACTG
AGCGTCAGACCCCGTAGAAAAGATCAAAGGATCTTCTTGAGATCCTTTTTTTCTGCGCGTAATCTGCTGC
TTGCAAACAAAAAAACCACCGCTACCAGCGGTGGTTTGTTTGCCGGATCAAGAGCTACCAACTCTTTTTC
CGAAGGTAACTGGCTTCAGCAGAGCGCAGATACCAAATACTGTCCTTCTAGTGTAGCCGTAGTTAGGCCA
CCACTTCAAGAACTCTGTAGCACCGCCTACATACCTCGCTCTGCTAATCCTGTTACCAGTGGCTGCTGCC
AGTGGCGATAAGTCGTGTCTTACCGGGTTGGACTCAAGACGATAGTTACCGGATAAGGCGCAGCGGTCGG
GCTGAACGGGGGGTTCGTGCACACAGCCCAGCTTGGAGCGAACGACCTACACCGAACTGAGATACCTACA
GCGTGAGCTATGAGAAAGCGCCACGCTTCCCGAAGGGAGAAAGGCGGACAGGTATCCGGTAAGCGGCAGG
GTCGGAACAGGAGAGCGCACGAGGGAGCTTCCAGGGGGAAACGCCTGGTATCTTTATAGTCCTGTCGGGT
TTCGCCACCTCTGACTTGAGCGTCGATTTTTGTGATGCTCGTCAGGGGGGCGGAGCCTATGGAAAAACGC
CAGCAACGCGGCCTTTTTACGGTTCCTGGCCTTTTGCTGGCCTTTTGCTCACATGTTCTTTCCTGCGTTA
TCCCCTGATTCTGTGGATAACCGTATTACCGCCATGCAT
