Features (pLannotate 1.2.2; 16 found; start..end, strand, type, name):
      1..45      +  rep_origin     RSF ori (fragment): Plasmids containing the RSF 1030 origin of replication can be propagated in E. coli cells that contain additional plasmids with compatible origins.
    113..416     +  enhancer       CMV enhancer: human cytomegalovirus immediate early enhancer
    417..620     +  promoter       CMV promoter: human cytomegalovirus (CMV) immediate early promoter
    643..667     +  misc_feature   MCS (fragment): multiple cloning site
    675..740     +  CDS            3xFLAG: three tandem FLAG® epitope tags, followed by an enterokinase cleavage site
    741..783     +  misc_feature   MCS (fragment): multiple cloning site
    797..880     +  CDS            large T antigen (fragment): large T antigen from SV40 (simian virus 40)
    903..1024    +  polyA_signal   SV40 poly(A) signal: SV40 polyadenylation signal
   1058..1486    -  rep_origin     f1 ori (sequence partly withheld): f1 bacteriophage origin of replication; arrow indicates direction of (+) strand synthesis
   1513..1617    +  promoter       AmpR promoter: bla
   1619..1976    +  promoter       SV40 promoter: SV40 enhancer and early promoter
   2011..2805    +  CDS            NeoR/KanR: aminoglycoside phosphotransferase from Tn5; aph(3')-II (or nptII); confers resistance to neomycin, kanamycin, and G418 (Geneticin®)
   2826..2978    +  CDS            ble (fragment): BLE_KLEPN - Experimental evidence at protein level: Swiss-Prot protein existence level 1. Binding protein with a strong affinity to the bleomycin family of antibiotics. Binds to CL990; an antimitotic-antibiotic compound. From Klebsiella pneumoniae.
   3037..3084    +  polyA_signal   HSV TK poly(A) signal: herpes simplex virus thymidine kinase polyadenylation signal (Cole and Stacy, 1985)
   3175..3191    -  polyA_signal   bGH poly(A) signal (fragment): bovine growth hormone polyadenylation signal
   3413..4001    +  rep_origin     ori: high-copy-number ColE1/pMB1/pBR322/pUC origin of replication
>Addgene plasmid #107717 | pN3-3xFlag-Control | addgene full sequence | sequence record 207619 | Addgene NGS Result
CTTTCCTGCGTTATCCCCTGATTCTGTGGATAACCGTATTACCGCCATGCATTAGTTATTAATAGTAATC
AATTACGGGGTCATTAGTTCATAGCCCATATATGGAGTTCCGCGTTACATAACTTACGGTAAATGGCCCG
CCTGGCTGACCGCCCAACGACCCCCGCCCATTGACGTCAATAATGACGTATGTTCCCATAGTAACGCCAA
TAGGGACTTTCCATTGACGTCAATGGGTGGAGTATTTACGGTAAACTGCCCACTTGGCAGTACATCAAGT
GTATCATATGCCAAGTACGCCCCCTATTGACGTCAATGACGGTAAATGGCCCGCCTGGCATTATGCCCAG
TACATGACCTTATGGGACTTTCCTACTTGGCAGTACATCTACGTATTAGTCATCGCTATTACCATGGTGA
TGCGGTTTTGGCAGTACATCAATGGGCGTGGATAGCGGTTTGACTCACGGGGATTTCCAAGTCTCCACCC
CATTGACGTCAATGGGAGTTTGTTTTGGCACCAAAATCAACGGGACTTTCCAAAATGTCGTAACAACTCC
GCCCCATTGACGCAAATGGGCGGTAGGCGTGTACGGTGGGAGGTCTATATAAGCAGAGCTGGTTTAGTGA
ACCGTCAGATCCGCTAGCGCTACCGGACTCAGATCTCCACCATGGACTACAAAGACCATGACGGTGATTA
TAAAGATCATGACATCGACTACAAGGATGACGATGACAAGAAGCTTCGAATTCTGCAGTCGACGGTACCG
CGGGCCCGGGATCGGCCGCGACTCTAGATCATAATCAGCCATACCACATTTGTAGAGGTTTTACTTGCTT
TAAAAAACCTCCCACACCTCCCCCTGAACCTGAAACATAAAATGAATGCAATTGTTGTTGTTAACTTGTT
TATTGCAGCTTATAATGGTTACAAATAAAGCAATAGCATCACAAATTTCACAAATAAAGCATTTTTTTCA
CTGCATTCTAGTTGTGGTTTGTCCAAACTCATCAATGTATCTTAAGGCGTAAATTGTAAGCGTTAATATT
TTGTTAAAATTCGCGTTAAATTTTTGTTAAATCAGCTCATTTTTTAACCAATAGGCCGAAATCGGCAAAA
TCCCTTATAAATCAAAAGAATAGACCGAGATAGGGT
[37 nt withheld, positions 1157-1193]
AAAGAACGTGGACTCCAACGTCAAAGG
[49 nt withheld, positions 1221-1269]
T
[91 nt withheld, positions 1271-1361]
G
[124 nt withheld, positions 1363-1486]
CAGGTGGCACTTTTCGGGGAAATGTGCGCGGAACCCCTATTTGTTTATTTTTCTAAATACATTCAAATAT
GTATCCGCTCATGAGACAATAACCCTGATAAATGCTTCAATAATATTGAAAAAGGAAGAGTCCTGAGGCG
GAAAGAACCAGCTGTGGAATGTGTGTCAGTTAGGGTGTGGAAAGTCCCCAGGCTCCCCAGCAGGCAGAAG
TATGCAAAGCATGCATCTCAATTAGTCAGCAACCAGGTGTGGAAAGTCCCCAGGCTCCCCAGCAGGCAGA
AGTATGCAAAGCATGCATCTCAATTAGTCAGCAACCATAGTCCCGCCCCTAACTCCGCCCATCCCGCCCC
TAACTCCGCCCAGTTCCGCCCATTCTCCGCCCCATGGCTGACTAATTTTTTTTATTTATGCAGAGGCCGA
GGCCGCCTCGGCCTCTGAGCTATTCCAGAAGTAGTGAGGAGGCTTTTTTGGAGGCCTAGGCTTTTGCAAA
GATCGATCAAGAGACAGGATGAGGATCGTTTCGCATGATTGAACAAGATGGATTGCACGCAGGTTCTCCG
GCCGCTTGGGTGGAGAGGCTATTCGGCTATGACTGGGCACAACAGACAATCGGCTGCTCTGATGCCGCCG
TGTTCCGGCTGTCAGCGCAGGGGCGCCCGGTTCTTTTTGTCAAGACCGACCTGTCCGGTGCCCTGAATGA
ACTGCAAGACGAGGCAGCGCGGCTATCGTGGCTGGCCACGACGGGCGTTCCTTGCGCAGCTGTGCTCGAC
GTTGTCACTGAAGCGGGAAGGGACTGGCTGCTATTGGGCGAAGTGCCGGGGCAGGATCTCCTGTCATCTC
ACCTTGCTCCTGCCGAGAAAGTATCCATCATGGCTGATGCAATGCGGCGGCTGCATACGCTTGATCCGGC
TACCTGCCCATTCGACCACCAAGCGAAACATCGCATCGAGCGAGCACGTACTCGGATGGAAGCCGGTCTT
GTCGATCAGGATGATCTGGACGAAGAGCATCAGGGGCTCGCGCCAGCCGAACTGTTCGCCAGGCTCAAGG
CGAGCATGCCCGACGGCGAGGATCTCGTCGTGACCCATGGCGATGCCTGCTTGCCGAATATCATGGTGGA
AAATGGCCGCTTTTCTGGATTCATCGACTGTGGCCGGCTGGGTGTGGCGGACCGCTATCAGGACATAGCG
TTGGCTACCCGTGATATTGCTGAAGAGCTTGGCGGCGAATGGGCTGACCGCTTCCTCGTGCTTTACGGTA
TCGCCGCTCCCGATTCGCAGCGCATCGCCTTCTATCGCCTTCTTGACGAGTTCTTCTGAGCGGGACTCTG
GGGTTCGAAATGACCGACCAAGCGACGCCCAACCTGCCATCACGAGATTTCGATTCCACCGCCGCCTTCT
ATGAAAGGTTGGGCTTCGGAATCGTTTTCCGGGACGCCGGCTGGATGATCCTCCAGCGCGGGGATCTCAT
GCTGGAGTTCTTCGCCCACCCTAGGGGGAGGCTAACTGAAACACGGAAGGAGACAATACCGGAAGGAACC
CGCGCTATGACGGCAATAAAAAGACAGAATAAAACGCACGGTGTTGGGTCGTTTGTTCATAAACGCGGGG
TTCGGTCCCAGGGCTGGCACTCTGTCGATACCCCACCGAGACCCCATTGGGGCCAATACGCCCGCGTTTC
TTCCTTTTCCCCACCCCACCCCCCAAGTTCGGGTGAAGGCCCAGGGCTCGCAGCCAACGTCGGGGCGGCA
GGCCCTGCCATAGCCTCAGGTTACTCATATATACTTTAGATTGATTTAAAACTTCATTTTTAATTTAAAA
GGATCTAGGTGAAGATCCTTTTTGATAATCTCATGACCAAAATCCCTTAACGTGAGTTTTCGTTCCACTG
AGCGTCAGACCCCGTAGAAAAGATCAAAGGATCTTCTTGAGATCCTTTTTTTCTGCGCGTAATCTGCTGC
TTGCAAACAAAAAAACCACCGCTACCAGCGGTGGTTTGTTTGCCGGATCAAGAGCTACCAACTCTTTTTC
CGAAGGTAACTGGCTTCAGCAGAGCGCAGATACCAAATACTGTTCTTCTAGTGTAGCCGTAGTTAGGCCA
CCACTTCAAGAACTCTGTAGCACCGCCTACATACCTCGCTCTGCTAATCCTGTTACCAGTGGCTGCTGCC
AGTGGCGATAAGTCGTGTCTTACCGGGTTGGACTCAAGACGATAGTTACCGGATAAGGCGCAGCGGTCGG
GCTGAACGGGGGGTTCGTGCACACAGCCCAGCTTGGAGCGAACGACCTACACCGAACTGAGATACCTACA
GCGTGAGCTATGAGAAAGCGCCACGCTTCCCGAAGGGAGAAAGGCGGACAGGTATCCGGTAAGCGGCAGG
GTCGGAACAGGAGAGCGCACGAGGGAGCTTCCAGGGGGAAACGCCTGGTATCTTTATAGTCCTGTCGGGT
TTCGCCACCTCTGACTTGAGCGTCGATTTTTGTGATGCTCGTCAGGGGGGCGGAGCCTATGGAAAAACGC
CAGCAACGCGGCCTTTTTACGGTTCCTGGCCTTTTGCTGGCCTTTTGCTCACATGTT
